>Addgene plasmid #178754 | pEh_Cse2 | addgene full sequence | sequence record 355133 | Addgene NGS Result
TGGCGAATGGG
[124 nt withheld, positions 12-135]
C
[91 nt withheld, positions 137-227]
A
[49 nt withheld, positions 229-277]
CCTTTGACGTTGGAGTCCACGTTCTTT
[37 nt withheld, positions 305-341]
ACCCTATCTCGGTCTATTCTTTTGATTTATAAGGGATTTTGCCGATTTCGGCCTATTGGTTAAAAAATGA
GCTGATTTAACAAAAATTTAACGCGAATTTTAACAAAATATTAACGCTTACAATTTAGGTGGCACTTTTC
GGGGAAATGTGCGCGGAACCCCTATTTGTTTATTTTTCTAAATACATTCAAATATGTATCCGCTCATGAA
TTAATTCTTAGAAAAACTCATCGAGCATCAAATGAAACTGCAATTTATTCATATCAGGATTATCAATACC
ATATTTTTGAAAAAGCCGTTTCTGTAATGAAGGAGAAAACTCACCGAGGCAGTTCCATAGGATGGCAAGA
TCCTGGTATCGGTCTGCGATTCCGACTCGTCCAACATCAATACAACCTATTAATTTCCCCTCGTCAAAAA
TAAGGTTATCAAGTGAGAAATCACCATGAGTGACGACTGAATCCGGTGAGAATGGCAAAAGTTTATGCAT
TTCTTTCCAGACTTGTTCAACAGGCCAGCCATTACGCTCGTCATCAAAATCACTCGCATCAACCAAACCG
TTATTCATTCGTGATTGCGCCTGAGCGAGACGAAATACGCGATCGCTGTTAAAAGGACAATTACAAACAG
GAATCGAATGCAACCGGCGCAGGAACACTGCCAGCGCATCAACAATATTTTCACCTGAATCAGGATATTC
TTCTAATACCTGGAATGCTGTTTTCCCGGGGATCGCAGTGGTGAGTAACCATGCATCATCAGGAGTACGG
ATAAAATGCTTGATGGTCGGAAGAGGCATAAATTCCGTCAGCCAGTTTAGTCTGACCATCTCATCTGTAA
CATCATTGGCAACGCTACCTTTGCCATGTTTCAGAAACAACTCTGGCGCATCGGGCTTCCCATACAATCG
ATAGATTGTCGCACCTGATTGCCCGACATTATCGCGAGCCCATTTATACCCATATAAATCAGCATCCATG
TTGGAATTTAATCGCGGCCTAGAGCAAGACGTTTCCCGTTGAATATGGCTCATAACACCCCTTGTATTAC
TGTTTATGTAAGCAGACAGTTTTATTGTTCATGACCAAAATCCCTTAACGTGAGTTTTCGTTCCACTGAG
CGTCAGACCCCGTAGAAAAGATCAAAGGATCTTCTTGAGATCCTTTTTTTCTGCGCGTAATCTGCTGCTT
GCAAACAAAAAAACCACCGCTACCAGCGGTGGTTTGTTTGCCGGATCAAGAGCTACCAACTCTTTTTCCG
AAGGTAACTGGCTTCAGCAGAGCGCAGATACCAAATACTGTCCTTCTAGTGTAGCCGTAGTTAGGCCACC
ACTTCAAGAACTCTGTAGCACCGCCTACATACCTCGCTCTGCTAATCCTGTTACCAGTGGCTGCTGCCAG
TGGCGATAAGTCGTGTCTTACCGGGTTGGACTCAAGACGATAGTTACCGGATAAGGCGCAGCGGTCGGGC
TGAACGGGGGGTTCGTGCACACAGCCCAGCTTGGAGCGAACGACCTACACCGAACTGAGATACCTACAGC
GTGAGCTATGAGAAAGCGCCACGCTTCCCGAAGGGAGAAAGGCGGACAGGTATCCGGTAAGCGGCAGGGT
CGGAACAGGAGAGCGCACGAGGGAGCTTCCAGGGGGAAACGCCTGGTATCTTTATAGTCCTGTCGGGTTT
CGCCACCTCTGACTTGAGCGTCGATTTTTGTGATGCTCGTCAGGGGGGCGGAGCCTATGGAAAAACGCCA
GCAACGCGGCCTTTTTACGGTTCCTGGCCTTTTGCTGGCCTTTTGCTCACATGTTCTTTCCTGCGTTATC
CCCTGATTCTGTGGATAACCGTATTACCGCCTTTGAGTGAGCTGATACCGCTCGCCGCAGCCGAACGACC
GAGCGCAGCGAGTCAGTGAGCGAGGAAGCGGAAGAGCGCCTGATGCGGTATTTTCTCCTTACGCATCTGT
GCGGTATTTCACACCGCAATGGTGCACTCTCAGTACAATCTGCTCTGATGCCGCATAGTTAAGCCAGTAT
ACACTCCGCTATCGCTACGTGACTGGGTCATGGCTGCGCCCCGACACCCGCCAACACCCGCTGACGCGCC
CTGACGGGCTTGTCTGCTCCCGGCATCCGCTTACAGACAAGCTGTGACCGTCTCCGGGAGCTGCATGTGT
CAGAGGTTTTCACCGTCATCACCGAAACGCGCGAGGCAGCTGCGGTAAAGCTCATCAGCGTGGTCGTGAA
GCGATTCACAGATGTCTGCCTGTTCATCCGCGTCCAGCTCGTTGAGTTTCTCCAGAAGCGTTAATGTCTG
GCTTCTGATAAAGCGGGCCATGTTAAGGGCGGTTTTTTCCTGTTTGGTCACTGATGCCTCCGTGTAAGGG
GGATTTCTGTTCATGGGGGTAATGATACCGATGAAACGAGAGAGGATGCTCACGATACGGGTTACTGATG
ATGAACATGCCCGGTTACTGGAACGTTGTGAGGGTAAACAACTGGCGGTATGGATGCGGCGGGACCAGAG
AAAAATCACTCAGGGTCAATGCCAGCGCTTCGTTAATACAGATGTAGGTGTTCCACAGGGTAGCCAGCAG
CATCCTGCGATGCAGATCCGGAACATAATGGTGCAGGGCGCTGACTTCCGCGTTTCCAGACTTTACGAAA
CACGGAAACCGAAGACCATTCATGTTGTTGCTCAGGTCGCAGACGTTTTGCAGCAGCAGTCGCTTCACGT
TCGCTCGCGTATCGGTGATTCATTCTGCTAACCAGTAAGGCAACCCCGCCAGCCTAGCCGGGTCCTCAAC
GACAGGAGCACGATCATGCGCACCCGTGGGGCCGCCATGCCGGCGATAATGGCCTGCTTCTCGCCGAAAC
GTTTGGTGGCGGGACCAGTGACGAAGGCTTGAGCGAGGGCGTGCAAGATTCCGAATACCGCAAGCGACAG
GCCGATCATCGTCGCGCTCCAGCGAAAGCGGTCCTCGCCGAAAATGACCCAGAGCGCTGCCGGCACCTGT
CCTACGAGTTGCATGATAAAGAAGACAGTCATAAGTGCGGCGACGATAGTCATGCCCCGCGCCCACCGGA
AGGAGCTGACTGGGTTGAAGGCTCTCAAGGGCATCGGTCGAGATCCCGGTGCCTAATGAGTGAGCTAACT
TACATTAATTGCGTTGCGCTCACTGCCCGCTTTCCAGTCGGGAAACCTGTCGTGCCAGCTGCATTAATGA
ATCGGCCAACGCGCGGGGAGAGGCGGTTTGCGTATTGGGCGCCAGGGTGGTTTTTCTTTTCACCAGTGAG
ACGGGCAACAGCTGATTGCCCTTCACCGCCTGGCCCTGAGAGAGTTGCAGCAAGCGGTCCACGCTGGTTT
GCCCCAGCAGGCGAAAATCCTGTTTGATGGTGGTTAACGGCGGGATATAACATGAGCTGTCTTCGGTATC
GTCGTATCCCACTACCGAGATATCCGCACCAACGCGCAGCCCGGACTCGGTAATGGCGCGCATTGCGCCC
AGCGCCATCTGATCGTTGGCAACCAGCATCGCAGTGGGAACGATGCCCTCATTCAGCATTTGCATGGTTT
GTTGAAAACCGGACATGGCACTCCAGTCGCCTTCCCGTTCCGCTATCGGCTGAATTTGATTGCGAGTGAG
ATATTTATGCCAGCCAGCCAGACGCAGACGCGCCGAGACAGAACTTAATGGGCCCGCTAACAGCGCGATT
TGCTGGTGACCCAATGCGACCAGATGCTCCACGCCCAGTCGCGTACCGTCTTCATGGGAGAAAATAATAC
TGTTGATGGGTGTCTGGTCAGAGACATCAAGAAATAACGCCGGAACATTAGTGCAGGCAGCTTCCACAGC
AATGGCATCCTGGTCATCCAGCGGATAGTTAATGATCAGCCCACTGACGCGTTGCGCGAGAAGATTGTGC
ACCGCCGCTTTACAGGCTTCGACGCCGCTTCGTTCTACCATCGACACCACCACGCTGGCACCCAGTTGAT
CGGCGCGAGATTTAATCGCCGCGACAATTTGCGACGGCGCGTGCAGGGCCAGACTGGAGGTGGCAACGCC
AATCAGCAACGACTGTTTGCCCGCCAGTTGTTGTGCCACGCGGTTGGGAATGTAATTCAGCTCCGCCATC
GCCGCTTCCACTTTTTCCCGCGTTTTCGCAGAAACGTGGCTGGCCTGGTTCACCACGCGGGAAACGGTCT
GATAAGAGACACCGGCATACTCTGCGACATCGTATAACGTTACTGGTTTCACATTCACCACCCTGAATTG
ACTCTCTTCCGGGCGCTATCATGCCATACCGCGAAAGGTTTTGCGCCATTCGATGGTGTCCGGGATCTCG
ACGCTCTCCCTTATGCGACTCCTGCATTAGGAAGCAGCCCAGTAGTAGGTTGAGGCCGTTGAGCACCGCC
GCCGCAAGGAATGGTGCATGCAAGGAGATGGCGCCCAACAGTCCCCCGGCCACGGGGCCTGCCACCATAC
CCACGCCGAAACAAGCGCTCATGAGCCCGAAGTGGCGAGCCCGATCTTCCCCATCGGTGATGTCGGCGAT
ATAGGCGCCAGCAACCGCACCTGTGGCGCCGGTGATGCCGGCCACGATGCGTCCGGCGTAGAGGATCGAG
ATCTCGATCCCGCGAAATTAATACGACTCACTATAGGGGAATTGTGAGCGGATAACAATTCCCTCTAGAG
CATTACATTTATATAAGGAGAATTTTATGTCCGAAACAGAGCTTGCCCCGCCAGCAGAAGCTCCACCACG
CGTACCAGAGCGTCTTTATGCAATTGAGCGTCGGGAAGCCGATGCGCTGAGGCGATGGTGGCAGCGTCTG
ACGTTGTCCGCAGAGGCCTTGAAAGCACATACTGATGCTCCACCCTGGCCGAAGGGCATGCGCGCTGCGT
TACGACGTTGCGATACCATCGAAGCGGCCATGCTGACTGAAGCGTTTCGTCATCTGTGGAGGTGGCTTCC
GGCTCAAGATGAACAGCCTGATCATCTTCGCGATCAGCGATTACAGGTTTGGACATGCATTGCGCTGGTA
GTCGCTGAGCTAAGGGAAGAGCAGCCTCGCATGCCACTGGGAGCGGGGCTGGGTCGTCAGAAACGGGAAA
CTGGGAAGCCCTGTATGTCAGAACTGCGTTTTCAGCAGCTGATTACGGCAGGAACCCCGGAGGAACTGGT
GCAACGTCTGCGTAGAGCACTCGCTTTAATCGATAAACGCGGAGTTTCAATTGTGCACCTTGCGGATAAT
ATTGCATTGTGGTGGCGCGAGTATCAGGGCGGCGCCAGTCCGCAGCCAACCCGCCGCTTAGGATTTGTGT
GGGCGAATGACTATTTCGGCGCAACTGCCGGTTATCGTCAAGATAATGAATAACTCGAGCACCACCACCA
CCACCACTGAGATCCGGCTGCTAACAAAGCCCGAAAGGAAGCTGAGTTGGCTGCTGCCACCGCTGAGCAA
TAACTAGCATAACCCCTTGGGGCCTCTAAACGGGTCTTGAGGGGTTTTTTGCTGAAAGGAGGAACTATAT
CCGGAT
Features (pLannotate 1.2.2; 17 found; start..end, strand, type, name):
     12..440     +  rep_origin     f1 ori (sequence partly withheld): f1 bacteriophage origin of replication; arrow indicates direction of (+) strand synthesis
    493..550     +  promoter       AmpR promoter (fragment): bla
    559..1374    -  CDS            KanR: aminoglycoside phosphotransferase; aph(3')-Ia; confers resistance to kanamycin in bacteria or G418 (Geneticin®) in eukaryotes
   1496..2084    +  rep_origin     ori: high-copy-number ColE1/pMB1/pBR322/pUC origin of replication
   2270..2409    -  misc_feature   bom: basis of mobility region from pBR322
   2511..2702    -  CDS            rop: Rop protein, which maintains plasmids at low copy number; rop
   2719..3099    +  CDS            YPB1_ECOLX: Protein predicted: Swiss-Prot protein existence level 4. From Escherichia coli.
   3171..3462    -  CDS            TcR (fragment): tetracycline efflux protein; tet; confers resistance to tetracycline
   3477..3498    -  protein_bind   CAP binding site: CAP binding activates transcription in the presence of cAMP. E. coli catabolite activator protein
   3511..4593    -  CDS            lacI: lac repressor; lacI; The lac repressor binds to the lac operator to inhibit transcription in E. coli. This inhibition can be relieved by adding lactose or isopropyl-β-D-thiogalactopyranoside (IPTG).
   4594..4671    -  promoter       lacI promoter: lacI
   4679..4958    -  CDS            TcR (fragment): tetracycline efflux protein; tet; confers resistance to tetracycline
   4980..4998    +  promoter       T7 promoter: promoter for bacteriophage T7 RNA polymerase
   4999..5023    +  protein_bind   lac operator: The lac repressor binds to the lac operator to inhibit transcription in E. coli. This inhibition can be relieved by adding lactose or isopropyl-β-D-thiogalactopyranoside (IPTG). lac repressor encoded by lacI
   5721..5738    +  CDS            9xHis (fragment): 9xHis affinity tag
   5748..5797    +  CDS            SET1 (fragment): solubility-enhancement tag derived from T7 phage gene 10B
   5805..5852    +  terminator     T7 terminator: transcription terminator for bacteriophage T7 RNA polymerase
