[The description below was written by a language model from this plasmid's Addgene catalogue record and pLannotate feature annotations shown in this document.]
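Description:
pEh_Cse2 is a bacterial expression plasmid built on the pET28b backbone that carries the cse2 gene of the type I-E CRISPR-Cas system from E. haloalkaliphila. Cse2 is the small subunit of the type I-E Cascade surveillance complex, so this plasmid supplies a single component of a multi-subunit effector. It is maintained in E. coli through a ColE1/pBR322-type origin together with the rop gene and the bom mobility region, which is consistent with the low copy number given in the record. Selection is by kanamycin via the aph(3')-Ia resistance gene. An f1 phage origin is also present. Short tetracycline-resistance fragments and a predicted E. coli open reading frame appear to be backbone remnants rather than functional parts.

Expression follows the standard pET arrangement. A T7 promoter immediately followed by a lac operator drives the insert, a plasmid-borne lacI gene with its own promoter provides the repressor, and a T7 terminator closes the unit. Transcription therefore depends on T7 RNA polymerase and can be induced with IPTG in suitable hosts. The automated annotation does not label the cse2 coding sequence itself, but the unannotated stretch of about 700 nt between the lac operator and the downstream elements is where the insert would sit. A six-codon histidine tag match lies just downstream of that region. The record does not say whether it is fused in frame to Cse2, and the cloning sites are listed as unknown.

The associated publication concerns rapid cell-free characterization of multi-subunit CRISPR effectors and transposons. This suggests the plasmid is meant to be combined with plasmids encoding the other Cascade subunits. Part of the construct derives from DNA made by a genome institute.
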