Addgene plasmid #178754: pEh_Cse2
Purpose: Expression of E. haloalkaliphila type I-E cse2
Depositing lab: Chase Beisel. Depositing organization: Helmholtz-Zentrum fuer Infektionsforschung (HZI). Publication: Rapid cell-free characterization of multi-subunit CRISPR effectors and transposons. Wimmer F, Mougiakos I, Englert F, Beisel CL. Mol Cell. 2022 Feb 16. pii: S1097-2765(22)00102-2. doi: 10.1016/j.molcel.2022.01.026. PubMed 35216669.
Backbone
  Vector backbone: pET28b
  Vector type: Bacterial Expression
Growth in bacteria
  Bacterial resistance: Kanamycin, 50 μg/mL
  Growth temperature: 37°C
  Growth strain: DH5alpha
  Copy number: Low Copy
Gene/Insert
  Gene/Insert name: E. haloalkaliphila type I-E cse2
  Species: E. haloalkaliphila
  Cloning method: Restriction Enzyme; 5′ cloning site Unknown (unknown if destroyed); 3′ cloning site Unknown (unknown if destroyed)
Resource information
  A portion of this plasmid was derived from a plasmid made by: U.S. Department of Energy Joint Genome Institute
Terms and licenses: Academic/Nonprofit Terms; Industry Terms: Not Available to Industry
Depositor comments: If used in a publication, please acknowledge that the plasmid pEcCas5 was generated by U.S. Department of Energy Joint Genome Institute, a DOE Office of Science User Facility. The associated work was supported by the Office of Science of the U.S. Department of Energy under Contract No. DE-AC02-05CH11231.
How to cite: pEh_Cse2 was a gift from Chase Beisel (Addgene plasmid # 178754 ; http://n2t.net/addgene:178754 ; RRID:Addgene_178754)
